>Addgene plasmid #46571 | pWJ68 | depositor full sequence | sequence record 65847 | pWJ68 sequence 9622 bps
GAATTCCGGATGAGCATTCATCAGGCGGGCAAGAATGTGAATAAAGGCCGGATAAAACTTGTGCTTATTT
TTCTTTACGGTCTTTAAAAAGGCCGTAATATCCAGCTGAACGGTCTGGTTATAGGTACATTGAGCAACTG
ACTGAAATGCCTCAAAATGTTCTTTACGATGCCATTGGGATATATCAACGGTGGTATATCCAGTGATTTT
TTTCTCCATTTTAGCTTCCTTAGCTCCTGAAAATCTCGATAACTCAAAAAATACGCCCGGTAGTGATCTT
ATTTCATTATGGTGAAAGTTGGAACCTCTTACGTGCCGATCAACGTCTCATTTTCGCCAAAAGTTGGCCC
AGGGCTTCCCGGTATCAACAGGGACACCAGGATTTATTTATTCTGCGAAGTGATCTTCCGTCACAGGTAT
TTATTCGGCGCAAAGTGCGTCGGGTGATGCTGCCAACTTACTGATTTAGTGTATGATGGTGTTTTTGAGG
TGCTCCAGTGGCTTCTGTTTCTATCAGCTGTCCCTCCTGTTCAGCTACTGACGGGGTGGTGCGTAACGGC
AAAAGCACCGCCGGACATCAGCGCTAGCGGAGTGTATACTGGCTTACTATGTTGGCACTGATGAGGGTGT
CAGTGAAGTGCTTCATGTGGCAGGAGAAAAAAGGCTGCACCGGTGCGTCAGCAGAATATGTGATACAGGA
TATATTCCGCTTCCTCGCTCACTGACTCGCTACGCTCGGTCGTTCGACTGCGGCGAGCGGAAATGGCTTA
CGAACGGGGCGGAGATTTCCTGGAAGATGCCAGGAAGATACTTAACAGGGAAGTGAGAGGGCCGCGGCAA
AGCCGTTTTTCCATAGGCTCCGCCCCCCTGACAAGCATCACGAAATCTGACGCTCAAATCAGTGGTGGCG
AAACCCGACAGGACTATAAAGATACCAGGCGTTTCCCCCTGGCGGCTCCCTCGTGCGCTCTCCTGTTCCT
GCCTTTCGGTTTACCGGTGTCATTCCGCTGTTATGGCCGCGTTTGTCTCATTCCACGCCTGACACTCAGT
TCCGGGTAGGCAGTTCGCTCCAAGCTGGACTGTATGCACGAACCCCCCGTTCAGTCCGACCGCTGCGCCT
TATCCGGTAACTATCGTCTTGAGTCCAACCCGGAAAGACATGCAAAAGCACCACTGGCAGCAGCCACTGG
TAATTGATTTAGAGGAGTTAGTCTTGAAGTCATGCGCCGGTTAAGGCTAAACTGAAAGGACAAGTTTTGG
TGACTGCGCTCCTCCAAGCCAGTTACCTCGGTTCAAAGAGTTGGTAGCTCAGAGAACCTTCGAAAAACCG
CCCTGCAAGGCGGTTTTTTCGTTTTCAGAGCAAGAGATTACGCGCAGACCAAAACGATCTCAAGAAGATC
ATCTTATTAATCAGATAAAATATTTCTAGATTTCAGTGCAATTTATCTCTTCAAATGTAGCACCTGAAGT
CAGCCCCATACGATATAAGTTGTAATTCTCATGTTTGACAGCTTATCATCGATAAGCTTTAATGCGGTAG
TTTATCACAGTTAAATTGCTAACGCAGTCAGGCACCGTGTATGAAATCTAACAATGCGCTCATCGTCATC
CTCGGCACCGTCACCCTGGATGCTGTAGGCATAGGCTTGGTTATGCCGGTACTGCCGGGCCTCTTGCGGG
ATTACGAAATCATCCTGTGGAGCTTAGTAGGTTTAGCAAGATGGCAGCGCCTAAATGTAGAATGATAAAA
GGATTAAGAGATTAATTTCCCTAAAAATGATAAAACAAGCGTTTTGAAAGCGCTTGTTTTTTTGGTTTGC
AGTCAGAGTAGAATAGAAGTATCAAAAAAAGCACCGACTCGGTGCCACTTTTTCAAGTTGATAACGGACT
AGCCTTATTTTAACTTGCTATGCTGTTTTGAATGGTTCCAACAAGATTATTTTATAACTTTTATAACAAA
TAATCAAGGAGAAATTCAAAGAAATTTATCAGCCATAAAACAATACTTAATACTATAGAATGATAACAAA
ATAAACTACTTTTTAAAAGAATTTTGTGTTATAATCTATTTATTATTAAGTATTGGGTAATATTTTTTGA
AGAGATATTTTGAAAAAGAAAAATTAAAGCATATTAAACTAATTTCGGAGGTCATTAAAACTATTATTGA
ACAAATTGTTGGCAGACTGAACCTGATTTCAGTATCATGCCCAGTCATTTCTTCACCTGTGGAGCTTTTT
AAGT
[273 nt withheld, positions 2245-2517]
GCTGCAGATAAGAAATACTCAATAGGCTTAGCTATCGGCACAAATAGCGTCGGATGGGCGGTGATCACTG
ATGAATATAAGGTTCCGTCTAAAAAGTTCAAGGTTCTGGGAAATACAGACCGCCACAGTATCAAAAAAAA
TCTTATAGGGGCTCTTTTATTTGACAGTGGAGAGACAGCGGAAGCGACTCGTCTCAAACGGACAGCTCGT
AGAAGGTATACACGTCGGAAGAATCGTATTTGTTATCTACAGGAGATTTTTTCAAATGAGATGGCGAAAG
TAGATGATAGTTTCTTTCATCGACTTGAAGAGTCTTTTTTGGTGGAAGAAGACAAGAAGCATGAACGTCA
TCCTATTTTTGGAAATATAGTAGATGAAGTTGCTTATCATGAGAAATATCCAACTATCTATCATCTGCGA
AAAAAATTGGTAGATTCTACTGATAAAGCGGATTTGCGCTTAATCTATTTGGCCTTAGCGCATATGATTA
AGTTTCGTGGTCATTTTTTGATTGAGGGAGATTTAAATCCTGATAATAGTGATGTGGACAAACTATTTAT
CCAGTTGGTACAAACCTACAATCAATTATTTGAAGAAAACCCTATTAACGCAAGTGGAGTAGATGCTAAA
GCGATTCTTTCTGCACGATTGAGTAAATCAAGACGATTAGAAAATCTCATTGCTCAGCTCCCCGGTGAGA
AGAAAAATGGCTTATTTGGGAATCTCATTGCTTTGTCATTGGGTTTGACCCCTAATTTTAAATCAAATTT
TGATTTGGCAGAAGATGCTAAATTACAGCTTTCAAAAGATACTTACGATGATGATTTAGATAATTTATTG
GCGCAAATTGGAGATCAATATGCTGATTTGTTTTTGGCAGCTAAGAATTTATCAGATGCTATTTTACTTT
CAGATATCCTAAGAGTAAATACTGAAATAACTAAGGCTCCCCTATCAGCTTCAATGATTAAACGCTACGA
TGAACATCATCAAGACTTGACTCTTTTAAAAGCTTTAGTTCGACAACAACTTCCAGAAAAGTATAAAGAA
ATCTTTTTTGATCAATCAAAAAACGGATATGCAGGTTATATTGATGGGGGAGCTAGCCAAGAAGAATTTT
ATAAATTTATCAAACCAATTTTAGAAAAAATGGATGGTACTGAGGAATTATTGGTGAAACTAAATCGTGA
AGATTTGCTGCGCAAGCAACGGACCTTTGACAACGGCTCTATTCCCCATCAAATTCACTTGGGTGAGCTG
CATGCTATTTTGAGAAGACAAGAAGACTTTTATCCATTTTTAAAAGACAATCGTGAGAAGATTGAAAAAA
TCTTGACTTTTCGAATTCCTTATTATGTTGGTCCATTGGCGCGTGGCAATAGTCGTTTTGCATGGATGAC
TCGGAAGTCTGAAGAAACAATTACCCCATGGAATTTTGAAGAAGTTGTCGATAAAGGTGCTTCAGCTCAA
TCATTTATTGAACGCATGACAAACTTTGATAAAAATCTTCCAAATGAAAAAGTACTACCAAAACATAGTT
TGCTTTATGAGTATTTTACGGTTTATAACGAATTGACAAAGGTCAAATATGTTACTGAAGGAATGCGAAA
ACCAGCATTTCTTTCAGGTGAACAGAAGAAAGCCATTGTTGATTTACTCTTCAAAACAAATCGAAAAGTA
ACCGTTAAGCAATTAAAAGAAGATTATTTCAAAAAAATAGAATGTTTTGATAGTGTTGAAATTTCAGGAG
TTGAAGATAGATTTAATGCTTCATTAGGTACCTACCATGATTTGCTAAAAATTATTAAAGATAAAGATTT
TTTGGATAATGAAGAAAATGAAGATATCTTAGAGGATATTGTTTTAACATTGACCTTATTTGAAGATAGG
GAGATGATTGAGGAAAGACTTAAAACATATGCTCACCTCTTTGATGATAAGGTGATGAAACAGCTTAAAC
GTCGCCGTTATACTGGTTGGGGACGTTTGTCTCGAAAATTGATTAATGGTATTAGGGATAAGCAATCTGG
CAAAACAATATTAGATTTTTTGAAATCAGATGGTTTTGCCAATCGCAATTTTATGCAGCTGATCCATGAT
GATAGTTTGACATTTAAAGAAGACATTCAAAAAGCACAAGTGTCTGGACAAGGCGATAGTTTACATGAAC
ATATTGCAAATTTAGCTGGTAGCCCTGCTATTAAAAAAGGTATTTTACAGACTGTAAAAGTTGTTGATGA
ATTGGTCAAAGTAATGGGGCGGCATAAGCCAGAAAATATCGTTATTGAAATGGCACGTGAAAATCAGACA
ACTCAAAAGGGCCAGAAAAATTCGCGAGAGCGTATGAAACGAATCGAAGAAGGTATCAAAGAATTAGGAA
GTCAGATTCTTAAAGAGCATCCTGTTGAAAATACTCAATTGCAAAATGAAAAGCTCTATCTCTATTATCT
CCAAAATGGAAGAGACATGTATGTGGACCAAGAATTAGATATTAATCGTTTAAGTGATTATGATGTCGAT
GCCATTGTTCCACAAAGTTTCCTTAAAGACGATTCAATAGACAATAAGGTCTTAACGCGTTCTGATAAAA
ATCGTGGTAAATCGGATAACGTTCCAAGTGAAGAAGTAGTCAAAAAGATGAAAAACTATTGGAGACAACT
TCTAAACGCCAAGTTAATCACTCAACGTAAGTTTGATAATTTAACGAAAGCTGAACGTGGAGGTTTGAGT
GAACTTGATAAAGCTGGTTTTATCAAACGCCAATTGGTTGAAACTCGCCAAATCACTAAGCATGTGGCAC
AAATTTTGGATAGTCGCATGAATACTAAATACGATGAAAATGATAAACTTATTCGAGAGGTTAAAGTGAT
TACCTTAAAATCTAAATTAGTTTCTGACTTCCGAAAAGATTTCCAATTCTATAAAGTACGTGAGATTAAC
AATTACCATCATGCCCATGATGCGTATCTAAATGCCGTCGTTGGAACTGCTTTGATTAAGAAATATCCAA
AACTTGAATCGGAGTTTGTCTATGGTGATTATAAAGTTTATGATGTTCGTAAAATGATTGCTAAGTCTGA
GCAAGAAATAGGCAAAGCAACCGCAAAATATTTCTTTTACTCTAATATCATGAACTTCTTCAAAACAGAA
ATTACACTTGCAAATGGAGAGATTCGCAAACGCCCTCTAATCGAAACTAATGGGGAAACTGGAGAAATTG
TCTGGGATAAAGGGCGAGATTTTGCCACAGTGCGCAAAGTATTGTCCATGCCCCAAGTCAATATTGTCAA
GAAAACAGAAGTACAGACAGGCGGATTCTCCAAGGAGTCAATTTTACCAAAAAGAAATTCGGACAAGCTT
ATTGCTCGTAAAAAAGACTGGGATCCAAAAAAATATGGTGGTTTTGATAGTCCAACGGTAGCTTATTCAG
TCCTAGTGGTTGCTAAGGTGGAAAAAGGGAAATCGAAGAAGTTAAAATCCGTTAAAGAGTTACTAGGGAT
CACAATTATGGAAAGAAGTTCCTTTGAAAAAAATCCGATTGACTTTTTAGAAGCTAAAGGATATAAGGAA
GTTAAAAAAGACTTAATCATTAAACTACCTAAATATAGTCTTTTTGAGTTAGAAAACGGTCGTAAACGGA
TGCTGGCTAGTGCCGGAGAATTACAAAAAGGAAATGAGCTGGCTCTGCCAAGCAAATATGTGAATTTTTT
ATATTTAGCTAGTCATTATGAAAAGTTGAAGGGTAGTCCAGAAGATAACGAACAAAAACAATTGTTTGTG
GAGCAGCATAAGCATTATTTAGATGAGATTATTGAGCAAATCAGTGAATTTTCTAAGCGTGTTATTTTAG
CAGATGCCAATTTAGATAAAGTTCTTAGTGCATATAACAAACATAGAGACAAACCAATACGTGAACAAGC
AGAAAATATTATTCATTTATTTACGTTGACGAATCTTGGAGCTCCCGCTGCTTTTAAATATTTTGATACA
ACAATTGATCGTAAACGATATACGTCTACAAAAGAAGTTTTAGATGCCACTCTTATCCATCAATCCATCA
CTGGTCTTTATGAAACACGCATTGATTTGAGTCAGCTAGGAGGTGACTGAAGTATATTTTAGATGAAGAT
TATTTCTTAATAACTAAAAATATGGTATAATACTCTTAATAAATGCAGTAATACAGGGGCTTTTCAAGAC
TGAAGTCTAGCTGAGACAAATAGTGCGATTACGAAATTTTTTAGACAAAAATAGTCTACGAGGTTTTAGA
GCTATGCTGTTTTGAATGGTCCCAAAACTGAGACCAGTCTCGGAAGCTCAAAGGTCTCGTTTTAGAGCTA
TGCTGTTTTGAATGGTCCCAAAACTTCAGCACACTGAGACTTGTTGAGTTCCATGTTTTAGAGCTATGCT
GTTTTGAATGGACTCCATTCAACATTGCCGATGATAACTTGAGAAAGAGGGTTAATACCAGCAGTCGGAT
ACCTTCCTATTCTTTCTGTTAAAGCGTTTTCATGTTATAATAGGCAAAAGAAGAGTAGTGTGATCGTCCA
TTCCGACAGCATCGCCAGTCACTATGGCGTGCTGCTAGCGCTATATGCGTTGATGCAATTTCTATGCGCA
CCCGTTCTCGGAGCACTGTCCGACCGCTTTGGCCGCCGCCCAGTCCTGCTCGCTTCGCTACTTGGAGCCA
CTATCGACTACGCGATCATGGCGACCACACCCGTCCTGTGGATCCTCTACGCCGGACGCATCGTGGCCGG
CATCACCGGCGCCACAGGTGCGGTTGCTGGCGCCTATATCGCCGACATCACCGATGGGGAAGATCGGGCT
CGCCACTTCGGGCTCATGAGCGCTTGTTTCGGCGTGGGTATGGTGGCAGGCCCCGTGGCCGGGGGACTGT
TGGGCGCCATCTCCTTGCATGCACCATTCCTTGCGGCGGCGGTGCTCAACGGCCTCAACCTACTACTGGG
CTGCTTCCTAATGCAGGAGTCGCATAAGGGAGAGCGTCGACCGATGCCCTTGAGAGCCTTCAACCCAGTC
AGCTCCTTCCGGTGGGCGCGGGGCATGACTATCGTCGCCGCACTTATGACTGTCTTCTTTATCATGCAAC
TCGTAGGACAGGTGCCGGCAGCGCTCTGGGTCATTTTCGGCGAGGACCGCTTTCGCTGGAGCGCGACGAT
GATCGGCCTGTCGCTTGCGGTATTCGGAATCTTGCACGCCCTCGCTCAAGCCTTCGTCACTGGTCCCGCC
ACCAAACGTTTCGGCGAGAAGCAGGCCATTATCGCCGGCATGGCGGCCGACGCGCTGGGCTACGTCTTGC
TGGCGTTCGCGACGCGAGGCTGGATGGCCTTCCCCATTATGATTCTTCTCGCTTCCGGCGGCATCGGGAT
GCCCGCGTTGCAGGCCATGCTGTCCAGGCAGGTAGATGACGACCATCAGGGACAGCTTCAAGGATCGCTC
GCGGCTCTTACCAGCCTAACTTCGATCATTGGACCGCTGATCGTCACGGCGATTTATGCCGCCTCGGCGA
GCACATGGAACGGGTTGGCATGGATTGTAGGCGCCGCCCTATACCTTGTCTGCCTCCCCGCGTTGCGTCG
CGGTGCATGGAGCCGGGCCACCTCGACCTGAATGGAAGCCGGCGGCACCTCGCTAACGGATTCACCACTC
CAAGAATTGGAGCCAATCAATTCTTGCGGAGAACTGTGAATGCGCAAACCAACCCTTGGCAGAACATATC
CATCGCGTCCGCCATCTCCAGCAGCCGCACGCGGCGCATCTCGGGCAGCGTTGGGTCCTGGCCACGGGTG
CGCATGATCGTGCTCCTGTCGTTGAGGACCCGGCTAGGCTGGCGGGGTTGCCTTACTGGTTAGCAGAATG
AATCACCGATACGCGAGCGAACGTGAAGCGACTGCTGCTGCAAAACGTCTGCGACCTGAGCAACAACATG
AATGGTCTTCGGTTTCCGTGTTTCGTAAAGTCTGGAAACGCGGAAGTCCCCTACGTGCTGCTGAAGTTGC
CCGCAACAGAGAGTGGAACCAACCGGTGATACCACGATACTATGACTGAGAGTCAACGCCATGAGCGGCC
TCATTTCTTATTCTGAGTTACAACAGTCCGCACCGCTGTCCGGTAGCTCCTTCCGGTGGGCGCGGGGCAT
GACTATCGTCGCCGCACTTATGACTGTCTTCTTTATCATGCAACTCGTAGGACAGGTGCCGGCAGCGCCC
AACAGTCCCCCGGCCACGGGGCCTGCCACCATACCCACGCCGAAACAAGCGCCCTGCACCATTATGTTCC
GGATCTGCATCGCAGGATGCTGCTGGCTACCCTGTGGAACACCTACATCTGTATTAACGAAGCGCTAACC
GTTTTTATCAGGCTCTGGGAGGCAGAATAAATGATCATATCGTCAATTATTACCTCCACGGGGAGAGCCT
GAGCAAACTGGCCTCAGGCATTTGAGAAGCACACGGTCACACTGCTTCCGGTAGTCAATAAACCGGTAAA
CCAGCAATAGACATAAGCGGCTATTTAACGACCCTGCCCTGAACCGACGACCGGGTCGAATTTGCTTTCG
AATTTCTGCCATTCATCCGCTTATTATCACTTATTCAGGCGTAGCACCAGGCGTTTAAGGGCACCAATAA
CTGCCTTAAAAAAATTACGCCCCGCCCTGCCACTCATCGCAGTACTGTTGTAATTCATTAAGCATTCTGC
CGACATGGAAGCCATCACAGACGGCATGATGAACCTGAATCGCCAGCGGCATCAGCACCTTGTCGCCTTG
CGTATAATATTTGCCCATGGTGAAAACGGGGGCGAAGAAGTTGTCCATATTGGCCACGTTTAAATCAAAA
CTGGTGAAACTCACCCAGGGATTGGCTGAGACGAAAAACATATTCTCAATAAACCCTTTAGGGAAATAGG
CCAGGTTTTCACCGTAACACGCCACATCTTGCGAATATATGTGTAGAAACTGCCGGAAATCGTCGTGGTA
TTCACTCCAGAGCGATGAAAACGTTTCAGTTTGCTCATGGAAAACGGTGTAACAAGGGTGAACACTATCC
CATATCACCAGCTCACCGTCTTTCATTGCCATACG
Features (pLannotate 1.2.2; 18 found; start..end, strand, type, name):
    220..322     -  promoter       cat promoter: promoter of the E. coli cat gene encoding chloramphenicol acetyltransferase
    443..586     +  mobile_element IS1 (fragment): prokaryotic transposable element IS1
    705..760     -  rep_origin     RSF ori (fragment): Plasmids containing the RSF 1030 origin of replication can be propagated in E. coli cells that contain additional plasmids with compatible origins.
    848..1393    -  rep_origin     p15A ori: Plasmids containing the medium-copy-number p15A origin of replication can be propagated in E. coli cells that contain a second plasmid with the ColE1 origin.
   1505..1533    +  promoter       tet promoter: E. coli promoter for tetracycline efflux protein gene
   1581..1682    +  CDS            TcR (fragment): tetracycline efflux protein; tet; confers resistance to tetracycline
   1851..1929    -  misc_RNA       tracrRNA: trans-activating CRISPR RNA for the Streptococcus pyogenes CRISPR/Cas9 system
   2245..2517    +  CDS            rpoZ (sequence withheld): RPOZ_ECO24 - Experimental evidence at protein level: Swiss-Prot protein existence level 1. Promotes RNA polymerase assembly. Latches the N- and C- terminal regions of the beta' subunit thereby facilitating its interaction with the beta and alpha subunits. From Escherichia coli O139:H28 (strain E24377A / ETEC).
   2524..6627    +  CDS            dCas9: catalytically dead mutant of the Cas9 endonuclease from the Streptococcus pyogenes Type II CRISPR/Cas system RNA-guided DNA-binding protein that lacks endonuclease activity due to the D10A mutation in the RuvC catalytic domain and the H840A mutation in the HNH catalytic domain
   6648..6779    +  misc_feature   crRNA leader: crRNA leader sequence for the Streptococcus pyogenes CRISPR/Cas system
   6780..6815    +  repeat_region  DR: direct repeat for the Streptococcus pyogenes CRISPR/Cas system
   6846..6881    +  repeat_region  DR: direct repeat for the Streptococcus pyogenes CRISPR/Cas system
   6912..6938    +  repeat_region  DR (fragment): direct repeat for the Streptococcus pyogenes CRISPR/Cas system
   7060..8148    +  CDS            TcR (fragment): tetracycline efflux protein; tet; confers resistance to tetracycline
   8652..8745    +  CDS            TcR (fragment): tetracycline efflux protein; tet; confers resistance to tetracycline
   8742..8799    -  CDS            TcR (fragment): tetracycline efflux protein; tet; confers resistance to tetracycline
   8789..8884    +  CDS            resD (fragment): REDF_ECOLI - Also known as D. Protein inferred from homology: Swiss-Prot protein existence level 3. Acts as a repressor of transcription and as a site-specific resolvase that cleaves at the RfsF site. From Escherichia coli (strain K12).
   9182..219     -  CDS            CmR (across the origin): chloramphenicol acetyltransferase; cat; confers resistance to chloramphenicol
