[The description below was written by a language model from this plasmid's Addgene catalogue record and pLannotate feature annotations shown in this document.]
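Description:
pWJ68 is a 9.6 kb bacterial CRISPR expression plasmid built on the pACYC184 backbone, derived from pCas9 and described as identical to pdCas9 except that the dCas9 protein carries an N-terminal fusion to the ω subunit of RNA polymerase. It replicates from the p15A origin, which keeps copy number low and makes it compatible with ColE1-type plasmids in the same E. coli cell. Selection is with chloramphenicol through the cat gene and its native promoter. The tetracycline resistance gene of pACYC184 survives only as fragments, consistent with the CRISPR components having been inserted into it, and small IS1, RSF ori and resD fragments are backbone remnants.

The payload is the Streptococcus pyogenes type II CRISPR system in a nuclease-dead, activator-fused form. A tracrRNA gene lies upstream on the opposite strand. It is followed by E. coli rpoZ (ω) joined by a very short linker to dCas9 carrying the D10A (RuvC) and H840A (HNH) mutations, which abolish DNA cleavage while preserving RNA-guided DNA binding. Downstream sit the crRNA leader and a minimal CRISPR array of direct repeats, between which a spacer specifying the target can be placed. The record does not annotate a dedicated promoter for the fusion gene.

Once transcribed, the array is processed with tracrRNA into a guide that directs ω-dCas9 to a chosen sequence. Tethering ω near a promoter is meant to recruit RNA polymerase and stimulate transcription. The construct comes from work on programmable repression and activation of bacterial gene expression.
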