Addgene plasmid #46571: pWJ68
Purpose: Same as pdCas9, but with the w-dCas9 fusion (w is fused at the N-terminal end of dCas9)
Depositing lab: Luciano Marraffini. Depositing organization: Rockefeller University. Publication: Programmable repression and activation of bacterial gene expression using an engineered CRISPR-Cas system. Bikard D, Jiang W, Samai P, Hochschild A, Zhang F, Marraffini LA. Nucleic Acids Res. 2013 Jun 12. 10.1093/nar/gkt520 PubMed 23761437.
Backbone
  Vector backbone: pACYC184
  Vector type: Bacterial Expression, CRISPR
Growth in bacteria
  Bacterial resistance: Chloramphenicol, 25 μg/mL
  Growth temperature: 37°C
  Growth strain: DH5alpha
  Copy number: Low Copy
Gene/Insert 1
  Gene/Insert name: tracrRNA
  Species: S. pyogenes
Gene/Insert 2
  Gene/Insert name: w-dcas9
  Species: S. pyogenes
  Mutation: D10A, H840A
  GenBank ID: Spy_1046
  Tag / fusion protein: rpoZ (N terminal on backbone)
Gene/Insert 3
  Gene/Insert name: CRISPR array
Resource information
  A portion of this plasmid was derived from a plasmid made by: This plasmid was constructed by modifying the pCas9 plasmid constructed in the lab of Feng Zhang at MIT, and published in Nat Biotechnol. 2013 Mar;31(3):233-9. doi: 10.1038/nbt.2508. RNA-guided editing of bacterial genomes using CRISPR-Cas systems
Terms and licenses: Academic/Nonprofit Terms; Industry Terms: Not Available to Industry
How to cite: pWJ68 was a gift from Luciano Marraffini (Addgene plasmid # 46571 ; http://n2t.net/addgene:46571 ; RRID:Addgene_46571)
