>Addgene plasmid #46571 | pWJ68 | addgene partial sequence | sequence record 69089 | StrepPyoCas9-5UTR-F 5'-CGGTGCCACTTTTTCAAGTTG-3'
TGCTGTTTTGAATGGTTCCAACAAGATTATTTTATAACTTTTATAACAATTAATCAAGGAGAAATTCAAA
GAAATTTATCAGCCATAAAACAATACTTAATACTATAGAATGATAACAAAATAAACTACTTTTTAAAAGA
ATTTTGTGTTATAATCTATTTATTATTAAGTATTGGGTAATATTTTTTGAAGAGATATTTTGGAAAAGAA
AAATTAAAGCATATTAAACTAATTTCGGAGGTCATTAAAACTATTATTGAACAAATTGTTGGCAGACTGA
ACCTGATTTCAGTATCATGCCCAGTCATTTCTTCACCTGTGGAGCTTTTTAAGT
[273 nt withheld, positions 335-607]
GCTGCAGATAAGAAATACTCAATAGGCTTAGCTATCGGCACAAATAGCGTCGGATGGGCGGTGATCACTG
ATGAATATAAGGTTCCGTCTAAAAAGTTCAAGGTTCTGGGAAATACAGACCGCCACAGTATCAAAAAAAA
TCTTATAGGGGCTCTTTTATTTGACAGTGGAGAGACAGCGGAAGCGACTCGTCTCAAACGGACAGCTCGT
AGAAGGTATACACGTCGGAA
