>Addgene plasmid #46571 | pWJ68 | addgene partial sequence | sequence record 69111 | pBRrevBam 5'-GGTGATGTCGGCGATATAGG-3'
ATGCGTCCGGCGTAGAGGATCCACAGGACGGGTGTGGTCGCCATGATCGCGTAGTCGATAGTGGCTCCAA
GTAGCGAAGCGAGCAGGACTGGGCGGCGGCCAAAGCGGTCGGACAGTGCTCCGAGAACGGGTGCGCATAG
AAATTGCATCAACGCATATAGCGCTAGCAGCACGCCATAGTGACTGGCGATGCTGTCGGAATGGACGATC
ACACTACTCTTCTTTTGCCTATTATAACATGAAAACGCTTTAACAGAAAGAATAGGAAGGTATCCGACTG
CTGGTATTAACCCTCTTTCTCAAGTTATCATCGGCAATGTTGAATGGAGTCCATTCAAAACAGCATAGCT
CTAAAACATGGAACTCAACAAGTCTCAGTGTGCTGAAGTTTTGGGACCATTCAAAACAGCATAGCTCTAA
AACGAGACCTTTGAGCTTCCGAGACTGGTCTCAGTTTTGGGACCATTCAAAACAGCATAGCTCTAAAACC
TCGTGGACTATTTTTGTCTAAAAAATTTCGTAATCGCACTATTTGTCTCAGCTAGACTTCAGTCTTGAAA
AGCCCCTGTATTACTGCATTTATTAAGAGTATTATACCATATTTTTAGTTATTAAGAAATAATCTTCATC
TAAAATATACTTCAGTCACCTCCTAGCTGACTCAAATCAATGCGTGTTTCATAAAGACCAGTGATGGATT
GATGGATAAGAGTGGCATCTAAAACTTCTTTTGTAGACGTGTATCGTTTACGATCAATTGTTGTATCAAA
ATATTTAAAAGCAGCGGGAGCTCCAAGATTCGTCAACGTAAATAAATGAATAATATTTTCTGCTTG
