>Addgene plasmid #46571 | pWJ68 | addgene partial sequence | sequence record 69114 | p15A-F 5'-gattacgcgcagaccaaaac-3'
ATATTTCTAGATTTCAGTGCAATTTATCTCTTCAAATGTAGCACCTGAAGTCAGCCCCATACGATATAAG
TTGTAATTCTAATGTTTGACAGCTTATCATCGATAAGCTTTAATGCGGTAGTTTGTCACAGTTAAATTGC
TAACGCAGTCAGGCACCGTGTATGAAATCTAACAATGCGCTCATCGTCATCCTCGGCACCGTCACCCTGG
ATGCTGTAGGCATAGGCTTGGTTATGCCGGTACTGCCGGGCCTCTTGCGGGATTACGAAATCATCCTGTG
GAGCTTAGTAGGTTTAGCAAGATGGCAGCGCCTAAATGTAGAATGATAAAAGGATTAAGAGATTAATTTC
CCTAAAAATGATAAAACAAGCGTTTTGAAAGCGCTTGTTTTTTTGGTTTGCAGTCAGAGTAGAATAGAAG
TATCAAAAAAAGCACCGACTCGGCGCCACTTTTTCAAGTTGATAACGGACTAGCCTTATTTTAACTTGCT
ATGCTGTTTTGAATGGTTCCAACAAGATTATTTTATAACTTTTATAACAATTAATCAAGGAGAAATTCAA
AGAAATTTATCAGCCATAAAACAATACTTAATACTATAGAATGATAACAAAATAAACTACTTTTTAAAAG
AATTTTGTGTTATAATCTATTTATTATTAAGTATTGGGTAATATTTTTTGAAGAGATATTTTGGAAAAGA
AAAATTAAAGCATATTAAACTAATTTCGGAGGTCATTAAAACTATTATTGAACA
