>Addgene plasmid #46571 | pWJ68 | addgene partial sequence | sequence record 69115 | dCas9-R1 5'-TTTCAACCAATTGGCGTTTG-3'
TTCAGCTTTCGTTAAATTATCAAACTTACGTTGAGTGATTAACTTGGCGTTTAGAAGTTGTCTCCAATAG
TTTTTCATCTTTTTGACTACTTCTTCACTTGGAACGTTATCCGATTTACCACGATTTTTATCAGAACGCG
TTAAGACCTTATTGTCTATTGAATCGTCTTTAAGGAAACTTTGTGGAACAATGGCATCGACATCATAATC
ACTTAAACGATTAATATCTAATTCTTGGTCCACATACATGTCTCTTCCATTTTGGAGATAATAGAGATAG
AGCTTTTCATTTTGCAATTGAGTATTTTCAACAGGATGCTCTTTAAGAATCTGACTTCCTAATTCTTTGA
TACCTTCTTCGATTCGTTTCATACGCTCTCGCGAATTTTTCTGGCCCTTTTGAGTTGTCTGATTTTCACG
TGCCATTTCAATAACGATATTTTCTGGCTTATGCCGCCCCATTACTTTGACCAATTCATCAACAACTTTT
ACAGTCTGTAAAATACCTTTTTTAATAGCAGGGCTACCAGCTAAATTTGCAATATGTTCATGTAAACTAT
CGCCTTGTCCAGACACTTGTGCTTTTTGAATGTCTTCTTTAAATGTCAAACTATCATCATGGATCAGCTG
CATAAAATTGCGATTGGCAAAACCATCTGATTTCAAAAAATCTAATATTGTTTTGCCAGATTGCTTATCC
CTAATACCATTAATCAATTTTCGAGACAAACGTCCCCAACCAGTATAACGGCGACGTTTAAGCTGTTTCA
TCACCTTATCATCAA
